>Addgene plasmid #84017 | pRRL_U2AF1_WT_mCherry | depositor full sequence | sequence record 160542 | pRRL_U2AF1_WT_mCherry sequence 8166 bps
CAGGTGGCACTTTTCGGGGAAATGTGCGCGGAACCCCTATTTGTTTATTTTTCTAAATACATTCAAATAT
GTATCCGCTCATGAGACAATAACCCTGATAAATGCTTCAATAATATTGAAAAAGGAAGAGTATGAGTATT
CAACATTTCCGTGTCGCCCTTATTCCCTTTTTTGCGGCATTTTGCCTTCCTGTTTTTGCTCACCCAGAAA
CGCTGGTGAAAGTAAAAGATGCTGAAGATCAGTTGGGTGCACGAGTGGGTTACATCGAACTGGATCTCAA
CAGCGGTAAGATCCTTGAGAGTTTTCGCCCCGAAGAACGTTTTCCAATGATGAGCACTTTTAAAGTTCTG
CTATGTGGCGCGGTATTATCCCGTATTGACGCCGGGCAAGAGCAACTCGGTCGCCGCATACACTATTCTC
AGAATGACTTGGTTGAGTACTCACCAGTCACAGAAAAGCATCTTACGGATGGCATGACAGTAAGAGAATT
ATGCAGTGCTGCCATAACCATGAGTGATAACACTGCGGCCAACTTACTTCTGACAACGATCGGAGGACCG
AAGGAGCTAACCGCTTTTTTGCACAACATGGGGGATCATGTAACTCGCCTTGATCGTTGGGAACCGGAGC
TGAATGAAGCCATACCAAACGACGAGCGTGACACCACGATGCCTGTAGCAATGGCAACAACGTTGCGCAA
ACTATTAACTGGCGAACTACTTACTCTAGCTTCCCGGCAACAATTAATAGACTGGATGGAGGCGGATAAA
GTTGCAGGACCACTTCTGCGCTCGGCCCTTCCGGCTGGCTGGTTTATTGCTGATAAATCTGGAGCCGGTG
AGCGTGGGTCTCGCGGTATCATTGCAGCACTGGGGCCAGATGGTAAGCCCTCCCGTATCGTAGTTATCTA
CACGACGGGGAGTCAGGCAACTATGGATGAACGAAATAGACAGATCGCTGAGATAGGTGCCTCACTGATT
AAGCATTGGTAACTGTCAGACCAAGTTTACTCATATATACTTTAGATTGATTTAAAACTTCATTTTTAAT
TTAAAAGGATCTAGGTGAAGATCCTTTTTGATAATCTCATGACCAAAATCCCTTAACGTGAGTTTTCGTT
CCACTGAGCGTCAGACCCCGTAGAAAAGATCAAAGGATCTTCTTGAGATCCTTTTTTTCTGCGCGTAATC
TGCTGCTTGCAAACAAAAAAACCACCGCTACCAGCGGTGGTTTGTTTGCCGGATCAAGAGCTACCAACTC
TTTTTCCGAAGGTAACTGGCTTCAGCAGAGCGCAGATACCAAATACTGTCCTTCTAGTGTAGCCGTAGTT
AGGCCACCACTTCAAGAACTCTGTAGCACCGCCTACATACCTCGCTCTGCTAATCCTGTTACCAGTGGCT
GCTGCCAGTGGCGATAAGTCGTGTCTTACCGGGTTGGACTCAAGACGATAGTTACCGGATAAGGCGCAGC
GGTCGGGCTGAACGGGGGGTTCGTGCACACAGCCCAGCTTGGAGCGAACGACCTACACCGAACTGAGATA
CCTACAGCGTGAGCTATGAGAAAGCGCCACGCTTCCCGAAGGGAGAAAGGCGGACAGGTATCCGGTAAGC
GGCAGGGTCGGAACAGGAGAGCGCACGAGGGAGCTTCCAGGGGGAAACGCCTGGTATCTTTATAGTCCTG
TCGGGTTTCGCCACCTCTGACTTGAGCGTCGATTTTTGTGATGCTCGTCAGGGGGGCGGAGCCTATGGAA
AAACGCCAGCAACGCGGCCTTTTTACGGTTCCTGGCCTTTTGCTGGCCTTTTGCTCACATGTTCTTTCCT
GCGTTATCCCCTGATTCTGTGGATAACCGTATTACCGCCTTTGAGTGAGCTGATACCGCTCGCCGCAGCC
GAACGACCGAGCGCAGCGAGTCAGTGAGCGAGGAAGCGGAAGAGCGCCCAATACGCAAACCGCCTCTCCC
CGCGCGTTGGCCGATTCATTAATGCAGCTGGCACGACAGGTTTCCCGACTGGAAAGCGGGCAGTGAGCGC
AACGCAATTAATGTGAGTTAGCTCACTCATTAGGCACCCCAGGCTTTACACTTTATGCTTCCGGCTCGTA
TGTTGTGTGGAATTGTGAGCGGATAACAATTTCACACAGGAAACAGCTATGACCATGATTACGCCAAGCG
CGCAATTAACCCTCACTAAAGGGAACAAAAGCTGGAGCTGCAAGCTTAATGTAGTCTTATGCAATACTCT
TGTAGTCTTGCAACATGGTAACGATGAGTTAGCAACATGCCTTACAAGGAGAGAAAAAGCACCGTGCATG
CCGATTGGTGGAAGTAAGGTGGTACGATCGTGCCTTATTAGGAAGGCAACAGACGGGTCTGACATGGATT
GGACGAACCACTGAATTGCCGCATTGCAGAGATATTGTATTTAAGTGCCTAGCTCGATACAATAAACGGG
TCTCTCTGGTTAGACCAGATCTGAGCCTGGGAGCTCTCTGGCTAACTAGGGAACCCACTGCTTAAGCCTC
AATAAAGCTTGCCTTGAGTGCTTCAAGTAGTGTGTGCCCGTCTGTTGTGTGACTCTGGTAACTAGAGATC
CCTCAGACCCTTTTAGTCAGTGTGGAAAATCTCTAGCAGTGGCGCCCGAACAGGGACCTGAAAGCGAAAG
GGAAACCAGAGCTCTCTCGACGCAGGACTCGGCTTGCTGAAGCGCGCACGGCAAGAGGCGAGGGGCGGCG
ACTGGTGAGTACGCCAAAAATTTTGACTAGCGGAGGCTAGAAGGAGAGAGATGGGTGCGAGAGCGTCAGT
ATTAAGCGGGGGAGAATTAGATCGCGATGGGAAAAAATTCGGTTAAGGCCAGGGGGAAAGAAAAAATATA
AATTAAAACATATAGTATGGGCAAGCAGGGAGCTAGAACGATTCGCAGTTAATCCTGGCCTGTTAGAAAC
ATCAGAAGGCTGTAGACAAATACTGGGACAGCTACAACCATCCCTTCAGACAGGATCAGAAGAACTTAGA
TCATTATATAATACAGTAGCAACCCTCTATTGTGTGCATCAAAGGATAGAGATAAAAGACACCAAGGAAG
CTTTAGACAAGATAGAGGAAGAGCAAAACAAAAGTAAGACCACCGCACAGCAAGCGGCCGCTGATCTTCA
GACCTGGAGGAGGAGATATGAGGGACAATTGGAGAAGTGAATTATATAAATATAAAGTAGTAAAAATTGA
ACCATTAGGAGTAGCACCCACCAAGGCAAAGAGAAGAGTGGTGCAGAGAGAAAAAAGAGCAGTGGGAATA
GGAGCTTTGTTCCTTGGGTTCTTGGGAGCAGCAGGAAGCACTATGGGCGCAGCCTCAATGACGCTGACGG
TACAGGCCAGACAATTATTGTCTGGTATAGTGCAGCAGCAGAACAATTTGCTGAGGGCTATTGAGGCGCA
ACAGCATCTGTTGCAACTCACAGTCTGGGGCATCAAGCAGCTCCAGGCAAGAATCCTGGCTGTGGAAAGA
TACCTAAAGGATCAACAGCTCCTGGGGATTTGGGGTTGCTCTGGAAAACTCATTTGCACCACTGCTGTGC
CTTGGAATGCTAGTTGGAGTAATAAATCTCTGGAACAGATTGGAATCACACGACCTGGATGGAGTGGGAC
AGAGAAATTAACAATTACACAAGCTTAATACACTCCTTAATTGAAGAATCGCAAAACCAGCAAGAAAAGA
ATGAACAAGAATTATTGGAATTAGATAAATGGGCAAGTTTGTGGAATTGGTTTAACATAACAAATTGGCT
GTGGTATATAAAATTATTCATAATGATAGTAGGAGGCTTGGTAGGTTTAAGAATAGTTTTTGCTGTACTT
TCTATAGTGAATAGAGTTAGGCAGGGATATTCACCATTATCGTTTCAGACCCACCTCCCAACCCCGAGGG
GACCCGACAGGCCCGAAGGAATAGAAGAAGAAGGTGGAGAGAGAGACAGAGACAGATCCATTCGATTAGT
GAACGGATCTCGACGGTATCGGTTAACTTTTAAAAGAAAAGGGGGGATTGGGGGGTACAGTGCAGGGGAA
AGAATAGTAGACATAATAGCAACAGACATACAAACTAAAGAATTACAAAAACAAATTACAAAAATTCAAA
ATTTTCCGATCACGAGACTAGCCTCGAGAAGCTTGATATCGAATTCCCACGGGGTTGGGGTTGCGCCTTT
TCCAAGGCAGCCCTGGGTTTGCGCAGGGACGCGGCTGCTCTGGGCGTGGTTCCGGGAAACGCAGCGGCGC
CGACCCTGGGTCTCGCACATTCTTCACGTCCGTTCGCAGCGTCACCCGGATCTTCGCCGCTACCCTTGTG
GGCCCCCCGGCGACGCTTCCTGCTCCGCCCCTAAGTCGGGAAGGTTCCTTGCGGTTCGCGGCGTGCCGGA
CGTGACAAACGGAAGCCGCACGTCTCACTAGTACCCTCGCAGACGGACAGCGCCAGGGAGCAATGGCAGC
GCGCCGACCGCGATGGGCTGTGGCCAATAGCGGCTGCTCAGCGGGGCGCGCCGAGAGCAGCGGCCGGGAA
GGGGCGGTGCGGGAGGCGGGGTGTGGGGCGGTAGTGTGGGCCCTGTTCCTGCCCGCGCGGTGTTCCGCAT
TCTGCAAGCCTCCGGAGCGCACGTCGGCAGTCGGCTCCCTCGTTGACCGAATCACCGACCTCTCTCCCCA
GGGGGATCCGAAATGGCGGAGTATCTGGCCTCCATCTTCGGCACCGAGAAAGACAAAGTCAACTGTTCAT
TTTATTTCAAAATTGGAGCATGTCGTCATGGAGACAGGTGCTCTCGGTTGCACAATAAACCGACGTTTAG
CCAGACCATTGCCCTCTTGAACATTTACCGTAACCCTCAAAACTCTTCCCAGTCTGCTGACGGTTTGCGC
TGTGCCGTGAGCGATGTGGAGATGCAGGAACACTATGATGAGTTTTTTGAGGAGGTTTTTACAGAAATGG
AGGAGAAGTATGGGGAAGTAGAGGAGATGAACGTCTGTGACAACCTGGGAGACCACCTGGTGGGGAACGT
GTACGTCAAGTTTCGCCGTGAGGAAGATGCGGAAAAGGCTGTGATTGACTTGAATAACCGTTGGTTTAAT
GGACAGCCGATCCACGCCGAGCTGTCACCCGTGACGGACTTCAGAGAAGCCTGCTGCCGTCAGTATGAGA
TGGGAGAATGCACACGAGGCGGCTTCTGCAACTTCATGCATTTGAAGCCCATTTCCAGAGAGCTGCGGCG
GGAGCTGTATGGCCGCCGTCGCAAGAAGCATAGATCAAGATCCCGATCCCGGGAGCGTCGTTCTCGGTCT
AGAGACCGTGGTCGTGGCGGTGGCGGTGGCGGTGGTGGAGGTGGCGGCGGACGGGAGCGTGACAGGAGGC
GGTCGAGAGATCGTGAAAGATCTGGGCGATTCGGCGGCGACTACAAAGACGATGACGACAAGGAGGGCAG
AGGAAGTCTTCTAACATGCGGTGACGTGGAGGAGAATCCCGGCCCTATGGTGAGCAAGGGCGAGGAGGAT
AACATGGCCATCATCAAGGAGTTCATGCGCTTCAAGGTGCACATGGAGGGCTCCGTGAACGGCCACGAGT
TCGAGATCGAGGGCGAGGGCGAGGGCCGCCCCTACGAGGGCACCCAGACCGCCAAGCTGAAGGTGACCAA
GGGTGGCCCCCTGCCCTTCGCCTGGGACATCCTGTCCCCTCAGTTCATGTACGGCTCCAAGGCCTACGTG
AAGCACCCCGCCGACATCCCCGACTACTTGAAGCTGTCCTTCCCCGAGGGCTTCAAGTGGGAGCGCGTGA
TGAACTTCGAGGACGGCGGCGTGGTGACCGTGACCCAGGACTCCTCCCTGCAGGACGGCGAGTTCATCTA
CAAGGTGAAGCTGCGCGGCACCAACTTCCCCTCCGACGGCCCCGTAATGCAGAAGAAGACCATGGGCTGG
GAGGCCTCCTCCGAGCGGATGTACCCCGAGGACGGCGCCCTGAAGGGCGAGATCAAGCAGAGGCTGAAGC
TGAAGGACGGCGGCCACTACGACGCTGAGGTCAAGACCACCTACAAGGCCAAGAAGCCCGTGCAGCTGCC
CGGCGCCTACAACGTCAACATCAAGTTGGACATCACCTCCCACAACGAGGACTACACCATCGTGGAACAG
TACGAACGCGCCGAGGGCCGCCACTCCACCGGCGGCATGGACGAGCTGTACAAGTAAGCGGCCGCCTCGA
CAATCAACCTCTGGATTACAAAATTTGTGAAAGATTGACTGGTATTCTTAACTATGTTGCTCCTTTTACG
CTATGTGGATACGCTGCTTTAATGCCTTTGTATCATGCTATTGCTTCCCGTATGGCTTTCATTTTCTCCT
CCTTGTATAAATCCTGGTTGCTGTCTCTTTATGAGGAGTTGTGGCCCGTTGTCAGGCAACGTGGCGTGGT
GTGCACTGTGTTTGCTGACGCAACCCCCACTGGTTGGGGCATTGCCACCACCTGTCAGCTCCTTTCCGGG
ACTTTCGCTTTCCCCCTCCCTATTGCCACGGCGGAACTCATCGCCGCCTGCCTTGCCCGCTGCTGGACAG
GGGCTCGGCTGTTGGGCACTGACAATTCCGTGGTGTTGTCGGGGAAGCTGACGTCCTTTCCATGGCTGCT
CGCCTGTGTTGCCACCTGGATTCTGCGCGGGACGTCCTTCTGCTACGTCCCTTCGGCCCTCAATCCAGCG
GACCTTCCTTCCCGCGGCCTGCTGCCGGCTCTGCGGCCTCTTCCGCGTCTTCGCCTTCGCCCTCAGACGA
GTCGGATCTCCCTTTGGGCCGCCTCCCCGCCTGGAATTCGAGCTCGGTACCTTTAAGACCAATGACTTAC
AAGGCAGCTGTAGATCTTAGCCACTTTTTAAAAGAAAAGGGGGGACTGGAAGGGCTAATTCACTCCCAAC
GAAGACAAGATCTGCTTTTTGCTTGTACTGGGTCTCTCTGGTTAGACCAGATCTGAGCCTGGGAGCTCTC
TGGCTAACTAGGGAACCCACTGCTTAAGCCTCAATAAAGCTTGCCTTGAGTGCTTCAAGTAGTGTGTGCC
CGTCTGTTGTGTGACTCTGGTAACTAGAGATCCCTCAGACCCTTTTAGTCAGTGTGGAAAATCTCTAGCA
GTAGTAGTTCATGTCATCTTATTATTCAGTATTTATAACTTGCAAAGAAATGAATATCAGAGAGTGAGAG
GAACTTGTTTATTGCAGCTTATAATGGTTACAAATAAAGCAATAGCATCACAAATTTCACAAATAAAGCA
TTTTTTTCACTGCATTCTAGTTGTGGTTTGTCCAAACTCATCAATGTATCTTATCATGTCTGGCTCTAGC
TATCCCGCCCCTAACTCCGCCCAGTTCCGCCCATTCTCCGCCCCATGGCTGACTAATTTTTTTTATTTAT
GCAGAGGCCGAGGCCGCCTCGGCCTCTGAGCTATTCCAGAAGTAGTGAGGAGGCTTTTTTGGAGGCCTAG
GCTTTTGCGTCGAGACGTACCCAATTCGCCCTATAGTGAGTCGTATTACGCGCGCTCACTGGCCGTCGTT
TTACAACGTCGTGACTGGGAAAACCCTGGCGTTACCCAACTTAATCGCCTTGCAGCACATCCCCCTTTCG
CCAGCTGGCGTAATAGCGAAGAGGCCCGCACCGATCGCCCTTCCCAACAGTTGCGCAGCCTGAATGGCGA
ATGGCGCG
[124 nt withheld, positions 7709-7832]
C
[91 nt withheld, positions 7834-7924]
A
[49 nt withheld, positions 7926-7974]
CCTTTGACGTTGGAGTCCACGTTCTTT
[37 nt withheld, positions 8002-8038]
ACCCTATCTCGGTCTATTCTTTTGATTTATAAGGGATTTTGCCGATTTCGGCCTATTGGTTAAAAAATGA
GCTGATTTAACAAAAATTTAACGCGAATTTTAACAAAATATTAACGTTTACAATTTCC
Features (pLannotate 1.2.2; 27 found; start..end, strand, type, name):
     27..131     +  promoter       AmpR promoter: bla
    132..992     +  CDS            AmpR: β-lactamase; bla; confers resistance to ampicillin, carbenicillin, and related antibiotics
   1163..1751    +  rep_origin     ori: high-copy-number ColE1/pMB1/pBR322/pUC origin of replication
   1934..2026    +  CDS            lacI (fragment): lac repressor; lacI; The lac repressor binds to the lac operator to inhibit transcription in E. coli. This inhibition can be relieved by adding lactose or isopropyl-β-D-thiogalactopyranoside (IPTG).
   2039..2060    +  protein_bind   CAP binding site: CAP binding activates transcription in the presence of cAMP. E. coli catabolite activator protein
   2075..2105    +  promoter       lac promoter: promoter for the E. coli lac operon
   2113..2129    +  protein_bind   lac operator: The lac repressor binds to the lac operator to inhibit transcription in E. coli. This inhibition can be relieved by adding lactose or isopropyl-β-D-thiogalactopyranoside (IPTG). lac repressor encoded by lacI
   2174..2192    +  promoter       T3 promoter: promoter for bacteriophage T3 RNA polymerase
   2220..2441    +  promoter       RSV promoter: Rous sarcoma virus enhancer/promoter
   2448..2628    +  LTR            5' LTR (truncated): truncated 5' long terminal repeat (LTR) from HIV-1
   2672..2797    +  misc_feature   HIV-1 Ψ: packaging signal of human immunodeficiency virus type 1
   2781..3144    +  CDS            HIV-1 gag (fragment): gag protein from human immunodeficiency virus 1; gag
   3239..3575    +  ncRNA          RRE: Accession: RF00036 - HIV Rev response element
   3611..4000    +  CDS            env (fragment): ENV_HV1H2 - Experimental evidence at protein level: Swiss-Prot protein existence level 1. [Transmembrane protein gp41]: Acts as a class I viral fusion protein. Under the current model, the protein has at least 3 conformational states: pre-fusion native state, pre-hairpin intermediate state, and post-fusion hairpin state. During fusion of viral and target intracellular membranes, the coiled coil regions (heptad repeats) assume a trimer-of-hairpins structure, positioning the fusion peptide in close proximity to the C-terminal region of the ectodomain. The formation of this structure appears to d
   4018..4135    +  misc_feature   cPPT/CTS: central polypurine tract and central termination sequence of HIV-1
   4154..4177    -  misc_feature   MCS (fragment): pBluescript multiple cloning site
   4181..4691    +  promoter       hPGK promoter: human phosphoglycerate kinase 1 promoter
   4703..5278    +  CDS            U2af1 (fragment): U2AF1_MOUSE - Experimental evidence at protein level: Swiss-Prot protein existence level 1. Plays a critical role in both constitutive and enhancer- dependent splicing by mediating protein-protein interactions and protein-RNA interactions required for accurate 3'-splice site selection. Recruits U2 snRNP to the branch point. Directly mediates interactions between U2AF2 and proteins bound to the enhancers and thus may function as a bridge between U2AF2 and the enhancer complex to recruit it to the adjacent intron (By similarity). From Mus musculus (Mouse).
   5507..6214    +  CDS            mCherry: mCherry is a basic (constitutively fluorescent) red fluorescent protein published in 2004, derived from Discosoma sp.. It is reported to be a very rapidly-maturing monomer with low acid sensitivity.
   6232..6820    +  misc_feature   WPRE: woodchuck hepatitis virus posttranscriptional regulatory element
   6837..6905    +  CDS            nef (fragment): NEF_HV1Z2 - Experimental evidence at protein level: Swiss-Prot protein existence level 1. Extracellular Nef protein targets CD4(+) T-lymphocytes for apoptosis by interacting with CXCR4 surface receptors. From Human immunodeficiency virus type 1 group M subtype D (isolate Z2/CDC-Z34) (HIV-1).
   6907..7140    +  LTR            3' LTR (ΔU3): self-inactivating 3' long terminal repeat (LTR) from HIV-1
   7212..7333    +  polyA_signal   SV40 poly(A) signal: SV40 polyadenylation signal
   7352..7487    +  rep_origin     SV40 ori: SV40 origin of replication
   7520..7538    -  promoter       T7 promoter: promoter for bacteriophage T7 RNA polymerase
   7546..7701    +  CDS            lacZα (fragment): LacZα fragment of β-galactosidase; lacZ fragment
   7709..8164    +  rep_origin     f1 ori (sequence partly withheld): f1 bacteriophage origin of replication; arrow indicates direction of (+) strand synthesis
