[The description below was written by a language model from this plasmid's Addgene catalogue record and pLannotate feature annotations shown in this document.]
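Description:
pRRL_U2AF1_WT_mCherry is a third-generation, self-inactivating HIV-1-based lentiviral transfer plasmid for expressing wild-type human U2AF1 (the small U2 snRNA auxiliary factor subunit, also called U2AF35) in mammalian cells. It is built on the pRRLSIN.cPPT.PGK-GFP.WPRE backbone, with the original GFP position now carrying the U2AF1-mCherry cassette, and totals 8,166 bp. In bacteria it is maintained through a high-copy ColE1/pUC-type origin and selected with ampicillin via the β-lactamase gene. The backbone also retains an f1 origin, an SV40 origin and poly(A) signal, and remnants of lac, T3 and T7 cloning-vector elements.

The viral genome is transcribed in packaging cells from an RSV enhancer/promoter fused to a truncated 5' LTR, making production Tat-independent. The Ψ packaging signal with adjoining gag fragment, the Rev response element and the cPPT/CTS support encapsidation, nuclear export of the unspliced RNA and efficient transduction. The ΔU3 3' LTR inactivates LTR promoter activity after integration, so expression depends on the internal human PGK promoter. This promoter drives U2AF1 carrying a C-terminal FLAG tag, followed by T2A-mCherry. The T2A peptide causes ribosomal skipping, yielding separate FLAG-tagged U2AF1 and red fluorescent reporter from one transcript, so mCherry marks transduced cells. A WPRE downstream enhances transcript expression. The automated annotation labels the U2AF1 coding region as a mouse fragment and does not annotate FLAG or T2A; this likely reflects high sequence conservation, as the catalogue entry states the insert is human.

The "WT" name and the associated study of U2AF1 mutations in hematological malignancies suggest it is used as the wild-type construct in experiments on how such mutations affect splice site recognition.
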