Addgene plasmid #84017: pRRL_U2AF1_WT_mCherry
Purpose: expression of U2AF1 in mammalian cells
Depositing lab: Robert Bradley. Depositing organization: Fred Hutchinson Cancer Center. Publication: U2AF1 mutations alter splice site recognition in hematological malignancies. Ilagan JO, Ramakrishnan A, Hayes B, Murphy ME, Zebari AS, Bradley P, Bradley RK. Genome Res. 2015 Jan;25(1):14-26. doi: 10.1101/gr.181016.114. Epub 2014 Sep 29. PubMed 25267526.
Backbone
  Vector backbone: pRRLSIN.cPPT.PGK-GFP.WPRE
  Backbone manufacturer: Didier Trono (Addgene plasmid # 12252)
  Backbone size w/o insert (bp): 6651
  Vector type: Mammalian Expression, Lentiviral
Growth in bacteria
  Bacterial resistance: Ampicillin, 100 μg/mL
  Growth temperature: 37°C
  Growth strain: NEB Stable
  Copy number: High Copy
Gene/Insert
  Gene/Insert name: U2AF1 (alt name: U2 small nuclear RNA auxiliary factor 1)
  Species: H. sapiens (human)
  Insert size (bp): 1515
  Entrez Gene: U2AF1 (a.k.a. FP793, RN, RNU2AF1, U2AF35, U2AFBP)
  Promoter: PGK
  Tag / fusion protein: FLAG (C terminal on insert); T2A-mCherry (C terminal on backbone)
  Cloning method: Unknown
  Sequencing primers: 5′ ggggttggggttgcgccttt (hPGK); 3′ TTACTTGTACAGCTCGTCCA
Resource information
  A portion of this plasmid was derived from a plasmid made by: Aravind Ramakrishnan, FHCRC clinical research division
Terms and licenses: Academic/Nonprofit Terms; Industry Terms: Not Available to Industry
How to cite: pRRL_U2AF1_WT_mCherry was a gift from Robert Bradley (Addgene plasmid # 84017 ; http://n2t.net/addgene:84017 ; RRID:Addgene_84017)
