>Addgene plasmid #84017 | pRRL_U2AF1_WT_mCherry | addgene partial sequence | sequence record 162666 | hPGK-F 5'-GTGTTCCGCATTCTGCAAG-3'
ACCGAATCACCGACCTCTCTCCCCAGGGGGATCCGAAATGGCGGAGTATCTGGCCTCCATCTTCGGCACC
GAGAAAGACAAAGTCAACTGTTCATTTTATTTCAAAATTGGAGCATGTCGTCATGGAGACAGGTGCTCTC
GGTTGCACAATAAACCGACGTTTAGCCAGACCATTGCCCTCTTGAACATTTACCGTAACCCTCAAAACTC
TTCCCAGTCTGCTGACGGTTTGCGCTGTGCCGTGAGCGATGTGGAGATGCAGGAACACTATGATGAGTTT
TTTGAGGAGGTTTTTACAGAAATGGAGGAGAAGTATGGGGAAGTAGAGGAGATGAACGTCTGTGACAACC
TGGGAGACCACCTGGTGGGGAACGTGTACGTCAAGTTTCGCCGTGAGGAAGATGCGGAAAAGGCTGTGAT
TGACTTGAATAACCGTTGGTTTAATGGACAGCCGATCCACGCCGAGCTGTCACCCGTGACGGACTTCAGA
GAAGCCTGCTGCCGTCAGTATGAGATGGGAGAATGCACACGAGGCGGCTTCTGCAACTTCATGCATTTGA
AGCCCATTTCCAGAGAGCTGCGGCGGGAGCTGTATGGCCGCCGTCGCAAGAAGCATAGATCAAGATCCCG
ATCCCGGGAGCGTCGTTCTCGGTCTAGAGACCGTGGTCGTGGCGGTGGCGGTGGCGGTGGTGGAGGTGGC
GGCGGACGGGAGCGTGACAGGAGGCGGTCGAGAGATCGTGAAAGATCTGGGCGATTCGGCGGCGACTACA
A
