>Addgene plasmid #84017 | pRRL_U2AF1_WT_mCherry | addgene partial sequence | sequence record 162667 | mCherry-R 5'-TTGGTCACCTTCAGCTTGG-3'
ATCTCGAACTCGTGGCCGTTCACGGAGCCCTCCATGTGCACCTTGAAGCGCATGAACTCCTTGATGATGG
CCATGTTATCCTCCTCGCCCTTGCTCACCATAGGGCCGGGATTCTCCTCCACGTCACCGCATGTTAGAAG
ACTTCCTCTGCCCTCCTTGTCGTCATCGTCTTTGTAGTCGCCGCCGAATCGCCCAGATCTTTCACGATCT
CTCGACCGCCTCCTGTCACGCTCCCGTCCGCCGCCACCTCCACCACCGCCACCGCCACCGCCACGACCAC
GGTCTCTAGACCGAGAACGACGCTCCCGGGATCGGGATCTTGATCTATGCTTCTTGCGACGGCGGCCATA
CAGCTCCCGCCGCAGCTCTCTGGAAATGGGCTTCAAATGCATGAAGTTGCAGAAGCCGCCTCGTGTGCAT
TCTCCCATCTCATACTGACGGCAGCAGGCTTCTCTGAAGTCCGTCACGGGTGACAGCTCGGCGTGGATCG
GCTGTCCATTAAACCAACGGTTATTCAAGTCAATCACAGCCTTTTCCGCATCTTCCTCACGGCGAAACTT
GACGTACACGTTCCCCACCAGGTGGTCTCCCAGGTTGTCACAGACGTTCATCTCCTCTACTTCCCCATAC
TTCTCCTCCATTTCTGTAAAAACCTCCTCAAAAAACTCATCATAGTGTTCCTGCATCTCCACATCGCTCA
CGGCACAGCGCAA
